Addgene plasmid #48149: pPSP6+t
Purpose: (Empty Backbone) Shuttle vector E. coli/B.meg., encoding a promoter and a terminator for RNA polymerase of the phage SP6
Depositing lab: Dieter Jahn. Depositing organization: Technische Universitaet Braunschweig. Publication: Application of Escherichia coli phage K1E DNA-dependent RNA polymerase for in vitro RNA synthesis and in vivo protein production in Bacillus megaterium. Stammen S, Schuller F, Dietrich S, Gamer M, Biedendieck R, Jahn D. Appl Microbiol Biotechnol. 2010 Sep;88(2):529-39. doi: 10.1007/s00253-010-2732-y. Epub 2010 Jul 2. PubMed 20596705.
Backbone
  Vector backbone: pMM1520
  Backbone manufacturer: Malten et al., 2005
  Vector type: Bacterial Expression, Synthetic Biology
Growth in bacteria
  Bacterial resistance: Ampicillin, 100 μg/mL
  Growth temperature: 37°C
  Growth strain: DH10B
  Growth instructions: For Bacillus megaterium: Tetracycline and 37 °C
  Copy number: Unknown
Terms and licenses: Academic/Nonprofit Terms; Industry Terms: Not Available to Industry
How to cite: pPSP6+t was a gift from Dieter Jahn (Addgene plasmid # 48149 ; http://n2t.net/addgene:48149 ; RRID:Addgene_48149)
