[The description below was written by a language model from this plasmid's Addgene catalogue record and pLannotate feature annotations shown in this document.]
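Description:
pPSP6+t is an empty-backbone shuttle vector for Escherichia coli and Bacillus megaterium, derived from pMM1520 and catalogued for bacterial expression and synthetic biology. The depositor's full sequence is 5,252 nt. In E. coli the plasmid replicates from a high-copy ColE1/pUC-type origin and is selected with ampicillin through the β-lactamase gene and its native bla promoter. For the Gram-positive host it carries a RepB replication protein gene of the type found on small Gram-positive plasmids, together with a fragment of a pre/mob gene left over from the parental replicon. A tetL-type tetracycline efflux gene, which spans the numbering origin of the sequence record, is preceded by its short leader peptide reading frame. This gene provides the tetracycline selection used in B. megaterium.

The functional payload is a transcription unit recognised by the RNA polymerase of bacteriophage SP6. An SP6 promoter is annotated just downstream of the Gram-positive replication region, and the catalogue entry states that the vector also encodes a matching SP6 terminator. The automated feature table does not annotate the terminator or any cloning site; they presumably lie in the unannotated stretch between the promoter and the ColE1 origin. No insert or reporter is present.

A gene of interest placed behind the promoter would be transcribed only where SP6 RNA polymerase is available. The record does not show a polymerase gene on this plasmid, so the enzyme must be supplied separately. The associated work concerns phage DNA-dependent RNA polymerases for in vitro RNA synthesis and in vivo protein production in B. megaterium, so this vector fits use as a target plasmid for phage-polymerase-driven expression in that host or as a template for in vitro transcription.
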