Features (pLannotate 1.2.2; 8 found; start..end, strand, type, name):
    938..997     -  CDS            tetL: LPTR_BACCE - Protein predicted: Swiss-Prot protein existence level 4. From Bacillus cereus.
   1101..2105    -  CDS            repB: RepB replication protein; repB; from Enterococcus faecalis plasmid pAMα1 AAN03827.1 22652809.0
   2332..2517    -  CDS            pre (fragment): PRE2_STAAM - Also known as mob. Protein inferred from homology: Swiss-Prot protein existence level 3. The interaction of the RSA site and the PRE protein may not only serves a function in plasmid maintenance, but may also contributes to the distribution of small antibiotic resistance plasmids among Gram- positive bacteria. From Staphylococcus aureus (strain Mu50 / ATCC 700699).
   2524..2542    +  promoter       SP6 promoter: promoter for bacteriophage SP6 RNA polymerase
   2889..3477    -  rep_origin     ori: high-copy-number ColE1/pMB1/pBR322/pUC origin of replication
   3648..4508    -  CDS            AmpR: β-lactamase; bla; confers resistance to ampicillin, carbenicillin, and related antibiotics
   4509..4613    -  promoter       AmpR promoter: bla
   4777..901     -  CDS            TcR (across the origin): tetracycline efflux protein; Bacillus subtilis tetL; confers resistance to tetracycline
>Addgene plasmid #48149 | pPSP6+t | depositor full sequence | sequence record 69936 | pPSP6+t sequence 5252 bps
GGAAAATAATTACACTTCCGATTTCGGCAGTACTTAGCTGGTGAACATCTTTCATCATATAAGGAACCAT
AGAGACAAACCCTGCTACTGTTCCAAATATAATTCCCCCACAAAGAACTCCAATCATAAAAGGTATATTT
TTCCCTAATCCGGGATCAACAAAAGGATCTGTTACTTTCCTGATATGTTTTACAAATATCAGGAATGACA
GCACGCTAACGATAAGAAAAGAAATGCTATATGATGTTGTAAACAACATAAAAAATACAATGCCTACAGA
CATTAGTATAATTCCTTTGATATCAAAATGACCTTTTATCCTTACTTCTTTCTTTAATAATTTCATAAGA
AACGGAACAGTGATAATTGTTATCATAGGAATGAGTAGAAGATAGGACCAATGAATATAATGGGCTATCA
TTCCACCAATCGCTGGACCGACTCCTTCTCCCATGGCTACTATCGATCCAATAAGACCAAATGCTTTACC
CCTATTTTCCTTTGGAATATAGCGCGCAACTACAACCATTACGAGTGCTGGAAATGCAGCTGCACCAGCC
CCTTGAATAAAACGAGCCATAATAAGTAAGGAAAAGAAAGAATGGCCAACAAACCCAATTACCGACCCGA
AACAATTTATTATAATTCCAAATAGGAGTAACCTTTTGATGCCTAATTGATCAGATAGCTTTCCATATAC
AGCTGTTCCAATGGAAAAGGTTAACATAAAGGCTGTGTTCACCCAGTTTGTACTCGCAGGTGGTTTATTA
AAATCATTTGCAATATCAGGTAATGAGACGTTCAAAACCATTTCATTTAATACGCTAAAAAAAGATAAAA
TGCAAAGCCAAATTAAAATTTGGTTGTGTCGTAAATTCGATTGTGAATAGGATGTATTCACATTTCACCC
TCCAATAATGAGGGCAGACGTAGTTTATAGGGTTAATGATACGCTTCCCTCTTTTAATTGAACCCTGTTA
CATTCATTACACTTCATAATTAATTCCTCCTAAACTTGATTAAAACATTTTACCACATATAAACTAAGTT
TTAAATTCAGTATTTCATCACTTATACAACAATATGGCCCGTTTGTTGAACTACTCTTTAATAAAATAAT
TTTTCCGTTCCCAATTCCACATTGCAATAATAGAAAATCCATCTTCATCGGCTTTTTCGTCATCATCTGT
ATGAATCAAATCGCCTTCTTCTGTGTCATCAAGGTTTAATTTTTTATGTATTTCTTTTAACAAACCACCA
TAGGAGATTAACCTTTTACGGTGTAAACCTTCCTCCAAATCAGACAAACGTTTCAAATTCTTTTCTTCAT
CATCGGTCATAAAATCCGTATCCTTTACAGGATATTTTGCAGTTTCGTCAATTGCCGATTGTATATCCGA
TTTATATTTATTTTTCGGTCGAATCATTTGAACTTTTACATTTGGATCATAGTCTAATTTCATTGCCTTT
TTCCAAAATTGAATCCATTGTTTTTGATTCACGTAGTTTTCTGTATTCTTAAAATAAGTTGGTTCCACAC
ATACCAATACATGCATGTGCTGATTATAAGAATTATCTTTATTATTTATTGTCACTTCCGTTGCACGCAT
AAAACCAACAAGATTTTTATTAATTTTTTTATATTGCATCATTCGGCGAAATCCTTGAGCCATATCTGAC
AAACTCTTATTTAATTCTTCGCCATCATAAACATTTTTAACTGTTAATGTGAGAAACAACCAACGAACTG
TTGGCTTTTGTTTAATAACTTCAGCAACAACCTTTTGTGACTGAATGCCATGTTTCATTGCTCTCCTCCA
GTTGCACATTGGACAAAGCCTGGATTTACAAAACCACACTCGATACAACTTTCTTTCGCCTGTTTCACGA
TTTTGTTTATACTCTAATATTTCAGCACAATCTTTTACTCTTTCAGCCTTTTTAAATTCAAGAATATGCA
GAAGTTCAAAGTAATCAACATTAGCGATTTTCTTTTCTCTCCATGGTCTCACTTTTCCACTTTTTGTCTT
GTCCACTAAAACCCTTGATTTTTCATCTGAATAAATGCTACTATTAGGACACATAATATTAAAAGAAACC
CCCATCTATTTAGTTATTTGTTTGGTCACTTATAACTTTAACAGATGGGGTTTTTCTGTGCAACCAATTT
TAAGGGTTTTCAATACTTTAAAACACATACATACCAACACTTCAACGCACCTTTCAGCAACTAAAATAAA
AATGACGTTATTTCTATATGTATCAAGATAAGAAAGAACAAGTTCAAAACCATCAAAAAAAGACACCTTT
TCAGGTGCTTTTTTTATTTTATAAACTCATTCCCTGATCTCGACTTCGTTCTTTTTTTACCTCTCGGTTA
TGAGTTAGTTCAAATTCGTTCTTTTTAGGTTCTAAATCGTGTTTTTCTTGGAATTGTGCTGTTTTATCCT
TTACCTTGTCTACAAACCCCTTAAAAACGTTTTTAAAGGCTTTTAAGCCGTCTGTACGTTCCTTAAGCAT
ACGATTTAGGTGACACTATAGAATAGAAGTATAGTGCCGTTCTTTTGAGCGGCCTATTACTCACCAGTCT
TCACGGGGAGGGCTGGATAGTAAAAGGAGGTGAAATGTACAATGGTCCAAACTAGTTCGAAGATCTCCGG
AGCTCCCGGGATCCGGTACCGGCCGCATGCTAACTAGCTAACCGGTTACCTATGCCCTATCTACCTTGCG
TAGGTAGGGTTCTTTTTGTTGCCGGTCCAAGAATTGGAGCTAATTAATTCTTGCGGAGAACTGTGAATGC
GCAAACCAACCCTTGGCAGAACATATCCATCGCGTCCGCCATCTCCAGCAGCCGCACGCGGCGCATCTCG
GGCCGCGTTGCTGGCGTTTTTCCATAGGCTCCGCCCCCCTGACGAGCATCACAAAAATCGACGCTCAAGT
CAGAGGTGGCGAAACCCGACAGGACTATAAAGATACCAGGCGTTTCCCCCTGGAAGCTCCCTCGTGCGCT
CTCCTGTTCCGACCCTGCCGCTTACCGGATACCTGTCCGCCTTTCTCCCTTCGGGAAGCGTGGCGCTTTC
TCATAGCTCACGCTGTAGGTATCTCAGTTCGGTGTAGGTCGTTCGCTCCAAGCTGGGCTGTGTGCACGAA
CCCCCCGTTCAGCCCGACCGCTGCGCCTTATCCGGTAACTATCGTCTTGAGTCCAACCCGGTAAGACACG
ACTTATCGCCACTGGCAGCAGCCACTGGTAACAGGATTAGCAGAGCGAGGTATGTAGGCGGTGCTACAGA
GTTCTTGAAGTGGTGGCCTAACTACGGCTACACTAGAAGGACAGTATTTGGTATCTGCGCTCTGCTGAAG
CCAGTTACCTTCGGAAAAAGAGTTGGTAGCTCTTGATCCGGCAAACAAACCACCGCTGGTAGCGGTGGTT
TTTTTGTTTGCAAGCAGCAGATTACGCGCAGAAAAAAAGGATCTCAAGAAGATCCTTTGATCTTTTCTAC
GGGGTCTGACGCTCAGTGGAACGAAAACTCACGTTAAGGGATTTTGGTCATGAGATTATCAAAAAGGATC
TTCACCTAGATCCTTTTAAATTAAAAATGAAGTTTTAAATCAATCTAAAGTATATATGAGTAAACTTGGT
CTGACAGTTACCAATGCTTAATCAGTGAGGCACCTATCTCAGCGATCTGTCTATTTCGTTCATCCATAGT
TGCCTGACTCCCCGTCGTGTAGATAACTACGATACGGGAGGGCTTACCATCTGGCCCCAGTGCTGCAATG
ATACCGCGAGACCCACGCTCACCGGCTCCAGATTTATCAGCAATAAACCAGCCAGCCGGAAGGGCCGAGC
GCAGAAGTGGTCCTGCAACTTTATCCGCCTCCATCCAGTCTATTAATTGTTGCCGGGAAGCTAGAGTAAG
TAGTTCGCCAGTTAATAGTTTGCGCAACGTTGTTGCCATTGCTGCAGGCATCGTGGTGTCACGCTCGTCG
TTTGGTATGGCTTCATTCAGCTCCGGTTCCCAACGATCAAGGCGAGTTACATGATCCCCCATGTTGTGCA
AAAAAGCGGTTAGCTCCTTCGGTCCTCCGATCGTTGTCAGAAGTAAGTTGGCCGCAGTGTTATCACTCAT
GGTTATGGCAGCACTGCATAATTCTCTTACTGTCATGCCATCCGTAAGATGCTTTTCTGTGACTGGTGAG
TACTCAACCAAGTCATTCTGAGAATAGTGTATGCGGCGACCGAGTTGCTCTTGCCCGGCGTCAACACGGG
ATAATACCGCGCCACATAGCAGAACTTTAAAAGTGCTCATCATTGGAAAACGTTCTTCGGGGCGAAAACT
CTCAAGGATCTTACCGCTGTTGAGATCCAGTTCGATGTAACCCACTCGTGCACCCAACTGATCTTCAGCA
TCTTTTACTTTCACCAGCGTTTCTGGGTGAGCAAAAACAGGAAGGCAAAATGCCGCAAAAAAGGGAATAA
GGGCGACACGGAAATGTTGAATACTCATACTCTTCCTTTTTCAATATTATTGAAGCATTTATCAGGGTTA
TTGTCTCATGAGCGGATACATATTTGAATGTATTTAGAAAAATAAACAAATAGGGGTTCCGCGCACATTT
CCCCGAAAAGTGCCACCTGACGTCTAAGAAACCATTATTATCATGACATTAACCTATAAAAATAGGCGTA
TCACGAGGCCCTTTCGTCTTCAAGAATTCCTGTTATAAAAAAAGGATCAATTTTGAACTCTCTCCCAAAG
TTGATCCCTTAACGATTTAGAAATCCCTTTGAGAATGTTTATATACATTCAAGGTAACCAGCCAACTAAT
GACAATGATTCCTGAAAAAAGTAATAACAAATTACTATACAGATAAGTTGACTGATCAACTTCCATAGGT
AACAACCTTTGATCAAGTAAGGGTATGGATAATAAACCACCTACAATTGCAATACCTGTTCCCTCTGATA
AAAAGCTGGTAAAGTTAAGCAAACTCATTCCAGCACCAGCTTCCTGCTGTTTCAAGCTACTTGAAACAAT
TGTTGATATAACTGTTTTGGTGAACGAAAGCCCACCTAAAACAAATACGATTATAATTGTCATGAACCAT
GATGTTGTTTCTAAAAGAAAGGAAGCAGTTAAAAAGCTAACAGAAAGAAATGTAACTCCGATGTTTAACA
CGTATAAAGGACCTCTTCTATCAACAAGTATCCCACCAATGTAGCCGAAAATAATGACACTCATTGTTCC
AG
