>Addgene plasmid #48149 | pPSP6+t | addgene partial sequence | sequence record 72412 | pBR322ori-F 5'-GGGAAACGCCTGGTATCTTT-3'
TCTGACTTGAGCGTCGATTTTTGTGATGCTCGTCAGGGGGGCGGAGCCTATGGAAAAACGCCAGCAACGC
GGCCCGAGATGCGCCGCGTGCGGCTGCTGGAGATGGCGGACGCGATGGATATGTTCTGCCAAGGGTTGGT
TTGCGCATTCACAGTTCTCCGCAAGAATTAATTAGCTCCAATTCTTGGACCGGCAACAAAAAGAACCCTA
CCTACGCAAGGTAGATAGGGCATAGGTAACCGGTTAGCTAGTTAGCATGCGGCCGGTACCGGATCCCGGG
AGCTCCGGAGATCTTCGAACTAGTTTGGACCATTGTACATTTCACCTCCTTTTACTATCCAGCCCTCCCC
GTGAAGACTGGTGAGTAATAGGCCGCTCAAAAGAACGGCACTATACTTCTATTCTATAGTGTCACCTAAA
TCGTATGCTTAAGGAACGTACAGACGGCTTAAAAGCCTTTAAAAACGTTTTTAAGGGGTTTGTAGACAAG
GTAAAGGATAAAACAGCACAATTCCAAGAAAAACACGATTTAGAACCTAAAAAGAACGAATTTGAACTAA
CTCATAACCGAGAGGTAAAAAAAGAACGAAGTCGAGATCAGGGAATGAGTTTATAAAATAAAAAAAGCAC
CTGAAAAGGTGTCTTTTTTTGATGGTTTTGAACTTGTTCTTTCTTATCTTGATACATATAGAAATAACGT
CATTTTTATTTTAGTTGCTGAAAGGTGCGTTGAAGTGTTGGTATGTATGTGTTTTAAAGTATTGAAAACC
CTTAAAATTGGTTGCACAGAAAAACCCCATCTGTTAAAGTTATAAGTGACCAAACAAATAACTAAATAGA
TGGGGGTTTCTTTTAATATTATGTGTCCTAATAGTAGCATTTATTCAGATGAAAAATCAAGGGTTTTAGT
GGACAAGACAAAAAGTGGAAAAGTGAGACCATG
